Addgene plasmid #27279: LRP6N-IgG-pCS2
Depositing lab: Xi He. Depositing organization: Boston Children's Hospital. Publication: LDL-receptor-related proteins in Wnt signal transduction. Tamai K, Semenov M, Kato Y, Spokony R, Liu C, Katsuyama Y, Hess F, Saint-Jeannet JP, He X. Nature. 2000 Sep 28. 407(6803):530-5. 10.1038/35035117 PubMed 11029007.
Backbone
  Vector backbone: pCS2+
  Backbone size w/o insert (bp): 4095
  Vector type: xenopus injection
Growth in bacteria
  Bacterial resistance: Ampicillin, 100 μg/mL
  Growth temperature: 37°C
  Growth strain: DH5alpha
  Copy number: Unknown
Gene/Insert
  Gene/Insert name: low density lipoprotein receptor-related protein 6 (alt name: LRP6)
  Species: H. sapiens (human)
  Insert size (bp): 4918
  Entrez Gene: LRP6 (a.k.a. ADCAD2, EVR8, STHAG7)
  Tag / fusion protein: IgG Fc (C terminal on insert)
  Cloning method: Restriction Enzyme; 5′ cloning site BamHI (not destroyed); 3′ cloning site SnaBI (destroyed during cloning)
  Sequencing primers: 5′ SP6
Terms and licenses: Academic/Nonprofit Terms; Industry Terms: Not Available to Industry
Depositor comments: Extracellular domain of human LRP6 tagged with Fc Use Asp718 to linearize DNA for in vitro transcription by SP6
How to cite: LRP6N-IgG-pCS2 was a gift from Xi He (Addgene plasmid # 27279 ; http://n2t.net/addgene:27279 ; RRID:Addgene_27279)
