[The description below was written by a language model from this plasmid's Addgene catalogue record.]
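Description:
LRP6N-IgG-pCS2 is an expression construct built on the pCS2+ backbone, catalogued as a vector for Xenopus injection. It is propagated in E. coli under ampicillin selection; the copy number is not recorded. The record gives no feature table, so the backbone's regulatory elements are not itemised. However, the depositor's notes indicate an SP6 promoter upstream of the insert, used both as the sequencing primer site and for in vitro transcription after the plasmid is linearised downstream of the insert. pCS2+ vectors in general also carry a CMV-derived promoter and an SV40 polyadenylation signal that allow direct expression in vertebrate cells, although these parts are not listed in this entry.

The insert, about 4.9 kb, encodes the extracellular domain of human low density lipoprotein receptor-related protein 6 (LRP6), fused at its C terminus to an IgG Fc region. It was cloned by restriction digestion between a BamHI site, which is retained, and a SnaBI site, which was destroyed. Because it lacks the transmembrane and cytoplasmic portions of the receptor, the product is expected to be a secreted, soluble form of the LRP6 ectodomain. The Fc moiety provides a handle for detection and for capture on protein A or G.

LRP6 is a co-receptor in Wnt signalling, and the associated publication concerns LDL-receptor-related proteins in Wnt signal transduction. The construct therefore suits making synthetic mRNA for microinjection into Xenopus embryos. It could also be used to produce soluble ectodomain for ligand-binding or interaction studies, although the record does not describe specific experiments.
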