>Addgene plasmid #27279 | LRP6N-IgG-pCS2 | addgene partial sequence | sequence record 33554 | 27279 with SP6
CGCGAGAAGGGAAGATGGGGGCCGTCCTGAGGAGCCTCCTGGCCTGCAGCTTCTGTGTGCTCCTGAGAGC
GGCCCCTTTGTTGCTTTATGCAAACAGACGGGACTTGCGATTGGTTGATGCTACAAATGGCAAAGAGAAT
GCTACGATTGTAGTTGGAGGCTTGGAGGATGCAGCTGCGGTGGACTTTGTGTTTAGTCATGGCTTGATAT
ACTGGAGTGATGTCAGCGAAGAAGCCATTAAACGAACAGAATTTAACAAAACTGAGAGTGTGCAGAATGT
TGTTGTTTCTGGATTATTGTCCCCCGATGGGCTGGCATGTGATTGGCTTGGAGAAAAATTGTACTGGACA
GATTCTGAAACTAATCGGATTGAAGTTTCTAATTTAGATGGATCTTTACGAAAAGTTTTATTTTGGCAAG
AGTTGGATCAACCCAGAGCTATTGCCTTAGATCCTTCAAGTGGGTTCATGTACTGGACAGACTGGGGAGA
AGTGCCAAAGATAGAACGTGCTGGAATGGATGGTTCAAGTCGCTTCATTATAATAAACAGTGAAATTTAC
TGGCCAAATGGACTGACTTTGGATTATGAAGAACAAAAGCTTTATTGGGCAGATGCAAAACTTAATTTCA
TCCACAAATCAAATCTGGATGGAACAAATCGGCAGGCAGTGGTTAAAGGTTCCCTTCCACATCCTTTTGC
CTTGACGTTATTTGAGGACATATTGTACTGGACTGACTGGAGCACACACTCCATTTTGGCTTGCAACAAG
TA
