>Addgene plasmid #27279 | LRP6N-IgG-pCS2 | addgene partial sequence | sequence record 33555 | 27279 with EBV-rev
GCTCTTCTGCGTGTAGTGGTTGTGCAGAGCCCCATGNNTCACGGAGCATGAGAAGACGTTCCCCTGCTGC
CACCTGCTCTTGTCCACGGTGAGCTTGCTGTAGAGGAAGAAGGAGCCGTCGGAGTCCAGCACGGGAGGCG
TGGTCTTGTAGTTGTTCTCCGGCTGCCCATTGCTCTCCCACTCCACGGCGATGTCGCTGGGATAGAAGCC
TTTGACCAGGCAGGTCAGGCTGACCTGGTTCTTGGTCAGCTCATCCCGGGATGGGGGCAGGGTGTACACC
TGTGGTTCTCGGGGCTGCCCTTTGGCTTTGGAGATGGTTTTCTCGATGGGGGCTGGGAGGGCTTTGTTGG
AGACCTTGCACTTGTACTCCTTGCCATTCAGCCAGTCCTGGNGCAGGACGGTGAGGACGCTGACCACACG
GTACGTGCTGTTGTACTGCTCCTCCCGCGGCTTTGTCTTGGCATTATGCACCTCCACGCCGTCCACGTAC
CAGTTGAACTTGACCTCAGGGTCTTCGTGGCTCACNTCCACCACCACGCATGTGACCTCAGGGGTCCGGG
AGATCATGAGGGTGTCCTTGGGTTTTGGGGGGAAGAGGAAGANTGACGGTCCCCCCAGGAGTTCAGGTGC
TGGGCACNGTGGGCATGTGTGAGTTTTGTCACAAGATTTGGACTCGACGTCACCGGTACGCGTAGAATCG
AGACCGAGGAGAGGGTTAGGNATAGGC
